LOCUS       Exported 898 bp ds-DNA linear SYN 18-MAY-2021
DEFINITION  synthetic linear DNA
ACCESSION   .
VERSION     .
KEYWORDS    Ubp8/PET32a
SOURCE      synthetic DNA construct
  ORGANISM  synthetic DNA construct
REFERENCE   1 (bases 1 to 898)
  AUTHORS   Samara NL, Datta AB, Berndsen CE, Zhang X, Yao T, Cohen RE,
            Wolberger C
  TITLE     Structural insights into the assembly and function of the SAGA
            deubiquitinating module.
  JOURNAL   Science. 2010 May 21. 328(5981):1025-9.
  PUBMED    20395473
REFERENCE   2 (bases 1 to 898)
  AUTHORS   .
  TITLE     Direct Submission
  JOURNAL   Exported May 18, 2021 from SnapGene Server 1.1.58
            http://www.snapgene.com
FEATURES             Location/Qualifiers
     source          1..898
                     /organism="synthetic DNA construct"
                     /mol_type="other DNA"
     CDS             47..373
                     /codon_start=1
                     /gene="trxA"
                     /product="E. coli thioredoxin"
                     /label=TrxA
                     /translation="MSDKIIHLTDDSFDTDVLKADGAILVDFWAEWCGPCKMIAPILDE
                     IADEYQGKLTVAKLNIDQNPGTAPKYGIRGIPTLLLFKNGEVAATKVGALSKGQLKEFL
                     DANLA"
     CDS             395..412
                     /codon_start=1
                     /product="6xHis affinity tag"
                     /label=6xHis
                     /translation="HHHHHH"
     CDS             422..439
                     /codon_start=1
                     /product="thrombin recognition and cleavage site"
                     /label=thrombin site
                     /translation="LVPRGS"
     CDS             446..490
                     /codon_start=1
                     /product="affinity and epitope tag derived from pancreatic
                     ribonuclease A"
                     /label=S-Tag
                     /translation="KETAAAKFERQHMDS"
     CDS             506..520
                     /codon_start=1
                     /product="enterokinase recognition and cleavage site"
                     /label=enterokinase site
                     /translation="DDDDK"
     CDS             563..583
                     /codon_start=1
                     /product="tobacco etch virus (TEV) protease recognition and
                     cleavage site"
                     /label=TEV site
                     /translation="ENLYFQG"
ORIGIN
        1 gaaattcctc tgaatatttt gtttacttta agaaggagat atacatatga gcgataaaat
       61 tattcacctg actgacgaca gttttgacac ggatgtactc aaagcggacg gggcgatcct
      121 cgtcgatttc tgggcagagt ggtgcggtcc gtgcaaaatg atcgccccga ttctggatga
      181 aatcgctgac gaatatcagg gcaaactgac cgttgcaaaa ctgaacatcg atcaaaaccc
      241 tggcactgcg ccgaaatatg gcatccgtgg tatcccgact ctgctgctgt tcaaaaacgg
      301 tgaagtggcg gcaaccaaag tgggtgcact gtctaaaggt cagttgaaag agttcctcga
      361 cgctaacctg gccggttctg gttctggcca tatgcaccat catcatcatc attcttctgg
      421 tctggtgcca cgcggttctg gtatgaaaga aaccgctgct gctaaattcg aacgccagca
      481 catggacagc ccagatctgg gtaccgacga cgacgacaag gccatggctg atatcggatc
      541 cgaattcgag ctccgtcgac aagaaaacct gtattttcag ggagctgcag ctgcaatgag
      601 catttgtcca catatacagc aagtatttca gaatgaaaag tctaaagatg gggttctaaa
      661 aacgtgcaat gctgccaggt atatattaaa tcattccgta cccaaggaaa aattcttaaa
      721 caccatgaaa tgtggtacat gccacgaaat aaactctggt gcaactttca tgtgtctaca
      781 atgtggattt tgtggatgtt ggaaccattc gcattttctc tctcacagta aacagattgg
      841 tcacatattt ggtatcaact caaataatgg ccttttattt tgcttcaatg tgaggact
//
