>Addgene plasmid #26965 | Ubp8/PET32a | addgene partial sequence | sequence record 33440 | 26965 with T7-term
TTCGGGCTTGTAGCAGCCGGATCTCAGTGGTGGTGGTGGTGGTGCTCGAGTGCGGCCGCTCAATTTACTT
GACGAATGGTGTAGAATAATAAATATGCCTGTTCCTTTAAAACCTCTTCTTGAGATATAGAGGAGACCAT
GGAATCATTGAATTTAAACCATTGCCCTCCAGAAATTTTACAAAATGCAATATAATGTCCCTCATTAACC
GTCCCCTTGTGGGAAACAATACCGATTAATTCGTAAATAATGTCTGGAACCTTGCCATTTTCAGAATGCT
TATCTTTTTCCTTCGTTGAACAGTAATTTTTCATATTTAAATAAGTTGGAAATTCAATAAAATCGTCTAG
TTTTCTGTTACTTCCATTAAGTAGGTGTTCGAATCTTTTCAATTGCAAAACCAAAACCGATGGTAATTTG
TGTATGCCTAGTTGCTTTATTGCATCTTGAGTGCTGTTACACTCCCCACAATGATAGTTGAAATCCTTCA
ACTGTTCTTTTTTATGGAAACTGTCAAGACATTCATAAAGTTTTTTCTTATCCTTGATATCCAGAGAAAG
ATCCAAGAATGGATCAATGGTTGTCTTTGAATTATTTTGACAGCCTGGACACACAATAGAACTTTCCAAG
GAGCCCTCAAACACAGTATGCACTATGCATTCACACTGCTTATTATTTGCTCTGCTGACTTCCTTGGCAT
TTGGCAAATCAAGAACATAGCTTTGGTGGATTTGGTTAATTATAAACTGCCAAAATTCATGAGCATCTTG
TTGTGAATACCCTGCTAGATTTTGATTGATTTTCCAGGCACAAGTTAAAAGATATATGAATCCGGTTTGC
CGATTAGTAGATGTAGATGACGAAGAAGCTTGCTTTGTATTCAGCGCTCCATAAAGTTCATGAACAATTT
TATCGGGCC
