[The description below was written by a language model from this plasmid's Addgene catalogue record and the feature table of its GenBank file.]
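Description:
Ubp8/PET32a is a bacterial expression plasmid built on the pET32a backbone (about 5.9 kb without insert) for producing the budding yeast protein Ubp8 in E. coli. It carries ampicillin resistance for selection and is recorded as low copy. The 1416 bp insert, the S. cerevisiae UBP8 (YMR223W) coding sequence, was cloned between SalI and NotI sites, both of which were retained. The catalogue entry does not name the promoter, although the T7 sequencing primer fits the T7-driven expression system that is standard in pET vectors.

The payload is an N-terminal fusion. The backbone contributes E. coli thioredoxin (TrxA), commonly used to improve the solubility of recombinant proteins, followed by a 6xHis tag for metal-affinity purification, a thrombin cleavage site, an S-tag and an enterokinase site. A TEV protease recognition site was added at the 5' end of the insert, with four alanines as a spacer between it and the Ubp8 start. TEV cleavage can therefore remove the entire Trx/His/S-tag leader after purification, leaving Ubp8 with only a short N-terminal remnant.

The available sequence record is a partial 898 bp read. It covers the fusion leader from TrxA through the TEV site and extends some way beyond it, but annotates nothing there, so the replication origin, resistance gene, promoter and most of the Ubp8 coding sequence are not documented in it. The associated publication concerns the structure, assembly and function of the SAGA deubiquitinating module, which suggests the plasmid was used to make recombinant Ubp8 for structural and biochemical work.
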