Addgene plasmid #26965: Ubp8/PET32a
Depositing lab: Cynthia Wolberger. Depositing organization: Johns Hopkins University and School of Medicine. Publication: Structural insights into the assembly and function of the SAGA deubiquitinating module. Samara NL, Datta AB, Berndsen CE, Zhang X, Yao T, Cohen RE, Wolberger C. Science. 2010 May 21. 328(5981):1025-9. 10.1126/science.1190049 PubMed 20395473.
Backbone
  Vector backbone: PET32a
  Backbone size w/o insert (bp): 5900
  Vector type: Bacterial Expression
Growth in bacteria
  Bacterial resistance: Ampicillin, 100 μg/mL
  Growth temperature: 37°C
  Growth strain: DH5alpha
  Copy number: Low Copy
Gene/Insert
  Gene/Insert name: Ubp8
  Species: S. cerevisiae (budding yeast)
  Insert size (bp): 1416
  Mutation: TEV site is added t the 5' end and 4 alanines added between the TEV site and Ubp8 start site
  GenBank ID: NM_001182730
  Entrez Gene: UBP8 (a.k.a. YMR223W)
  Tag / fusion protein: His6 (N terminal on backbone); Trx (N terminal on backbone)
  Cloning method: Restriction Enzyme; 5′ cloning site SalI (not destroyed); 3′ cloning site NotI (not destroyed)
  Sequencing primers: 5′ T7
Terms and licenses: Academic/Nonprofit Terms; Industry Terms: Not Available to Industry
How to cite: Ubp8/PET32a was a gift from Cynthia Wolberger (Addgene plasmid # 26965 ; http://n2t.net/addgene:26965 ; RRID:Addgene_26965)
